Addgene plasmid #107579: AICSDP-39:RAB5A-mEGFP
Purpose: Homology arms and mEGFP-linker sequence for N-terminus tagging of human RAB5A
Depositing lab: Allen Institute for Cell Science. Depositing organization: Allen Institute.
Backbone
  Vector backbone: pUC57
  Vector type: Mammalian Expression, CRISPR ; Donor Template
Growth in bacteria
  Bacterial resistance: Ampicillin, 100 μg/mL
  Growth temperature: 37°C
  Growth strain: DH5alpha
  Copy number: High Copy
Gene/Insert
  Gene/Insert name: RAB5A Homology Arms with mEGFP-linker (alt names: RAB5A; RAB5)
  Species: H. sapiens (human)
  Insert size (bp): 3335
  Mutation: homology arms contain point mutations to disrupt crRNA binding sites used
  Entrez Gene: RAB5A (a.k.a. RAB5)
  Tag / fusion protein: mEGFP-linker (N terminal on insert)
  Cloning method: Unknown
Terms and licenses: Academic/Nonprofit Terms; Industry Terms
Depositor comments: This plasmid has been used with locus-specific CRISPR/Cas9 to add a mEGFP tag to the N-terminus of human RAB5A in WTC human induced pluripotent stem cells by the Allen Institute for Cell Science. Linker (AA) sequence: SGLRS. After protein tagging using this donor template plasmid and CRISPR/Cas9 reagents, transfected cells may exhibit varying intensity levels of fluorescence, likely due to editing precision. To obtain cells of uniform intensity levels, see our protocol for fluorescence-assisted cell sorting and subcloning of transfected cells (https://www.allencell.org/instructional-videos-and-tutorials-for-cell-methods.html) Further, we recommend PCR-based assays for identifying precisely edited clones as previously described (https://www.molbiolcell.org/doi/abs/10.1091/mbc.e17-03-0209) For more information on the entire plasmid collection, please see https://www.addgene.org/allen-institute-cell-science/ .
How to cite: AICSDP-39:RAB5A-mEGFP was a gift from Allen Institute for Cell Science (Addgene plasmid # 107579 ; http://n2t.net/addgene:107579 ; RRID:Addgene_107579)
