[The description below was written by a language model from this plasmid's Addgene catalogue record and the feature table of its GenBank file.]
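Description:
AICSDP-39:RAB5A-mEGFP is a CRISPR/Cas9 homology-directed repair donor template built in the pUC57 cloning backbone. It is designed to add a monomeric EGFP tag to the N-terminus of the human RAB5A protein at its endogenous locus. The 5,406 bp circular plasmid is propagated in E. coli at high copy number through its ColE1/pUC-type origin and is selected with ampicillin via the bla (AmpR) gene and its own promoter. Remnants of the pUC lacZ region, namely the lac promoter, lac operator, CAP binding site and M13 sequencing primer sites, flank the insert and are useful mainly for sequence verification.

The roughly 3.3 kb insert consists of human RAB5A genomic homology arms surrounding a mammalian codon-optimised mEGFP coding sequence, which carries the monomerising A206K mutation, followed by a short five-residue linker that joins the fluorescent protein to RAB5A. The homology arms are not annotated individually in the feature table, but the regions on either side of the mEGFP CDS, between the M13 primer sites, correspond to them. The arms carry point mutations that disrupt the crRNA binding sites, so the donor and the repaired allele are protected from re-cutting by Cas9. No mammalian promoter is annotated, which fits the design: after integration, the fusion should be driven by the native RAB5A regulatory elements. No mammalian selection marker is annotated either.

The depositor used this plasmid with locus-specific CRISPR/Cas9 reagents to tag RAB5A in WTC human induced pluripotent stem cells. They note that transfected cells can vary in fluorescence intensity, probably because editing precision differs between cells. They therefore recommend fluorescence-based sorting, subcloning and PCR-based screening to isolate precisely edited clones.
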