LOCUS       Exported 5406 bp ds-DNA circular SYN 12-MAY-2021
DEFINITION  Homology arms and mEGFP-linker sequence for N-terminus tagging of
            human RAB5A.
ACCESSION   .
VERSION     .
KEYWORDS    AICSDP-39:RAB5A-mEGFP
SOURCE      synthetic DNA construct
  ORGANISM  synthetic DNA construct
REFERENCE   1 (bases 1 to 5406)
  AUTHORS   Allen Institute for Cell Science
  TITLE     Allen Institute for Cell Science Plasmids
  JOURNAL   Unpublished
REFERENCE   2 (bases 1 to 5406)
  AUTHORS   .
  TITLE     Direct Submission
  JOURNAL   Exported May 12, 2021 from SnapGene Server 1.1.58
            http://www.snapgene.com
FEATURES             Location/Qualifiers
     source          1..5406
                     /organism="synthetic DNA construct"
                     /mol_type="other DNA"
     primer_bind     173..195
                     /label=M13/pUC Forward
                     /note="In lacZ gene"
     primer_bind     187..204
                     /label=M13 Forward
                     /note="In lacZ gene. Also called M13-F20 or M13 (-21)
                     Forward"
     primer_bind     188..204
                     /label=M13 fwd
                     /note="common sequencing primer, one of multiple similar
                     variants"
     CDS             1222..1938
                     /codon_start=1
                     /product="enhanced GFP with monomerizing A206K mutation
                     (Zacharias et al., 2002)"
                     /label=mEGFP
                     /note="mammalian codon-optimized"
                     /translation="MVSKGEELFTGVVPILVELDGDVNGHKFSVSGEGEGDATYGKLTL
                     KFICTTGKLPVPWPTLVTTLTYGVQCFSRYPDHMKQHDFFKSAMPEGYVQERTIFFKDD
                     GNYKTRAEVKFEGDTLVNRIELKGIDFKEDGNILGHKLEYNYNSHNVYIMADKQKNGIK
                     VNFKIRHNIEDGSVQLADHYQQNTPIGDGPVLLPDNHYLSTQSKLSKDPNEKRDHMVLL
                     EFVTAAGITLGMDELYK"
     primer_bind     complement(1267..1288)
                     /label=EGFP-N
                     /note="EGFP, reverse primer"
     primer_bind     complement(1528..1547)
                     /label=EXFP-R
                     /note="For distinguishing EGFP variants, reverse primer"
     primer_bind     1875..1896
                     /label=EGFP-C
                     /note="EGFP, forward primer"
     primer_bind     complement(2994..3010)
                     /label=M13 rev
                     /note="common sequencing primer, one of multiple similar
                     variants"
     primer_bind     complement(2994..3010)
                     /label=M13 Reverse
                     /note="In lacZ gene. Also called M13-rev"
     primer_bind     complement(3007..3029)
                     /label=M13/pUC Reverse
                     /note="In lacZ gene"
     protein_bind    3018..3034
                     /label=lac operator
                     /bound_moiety="lac repressor encoded by lacI"
                     /note="The lac repressor binds to the lac operator to
                     inhibit transcription in E. coli. This inhibition can be
                     relieved by adding lactose or
                     isopropyl-beta-D-thiogalactopyranoside (IPTG)."
     promoter        complement(3042..3072)
                     /label=lac promoter
                     /note="promoter for the E. coli lac operon"
     protein_bind    3087..3108
                     /label=CAP binding site
                     /bound_moiety="E. coli catabolite activator protein"
                     /note="CAP binding activates transcription in the presence
                     of cAMP."
     primer_bind     complement(3225..3242)
                     /label=L4440
                     /note="L4440 vector, forward primer"
     rep_origin      complement(3396..3984)
                     /direction=LEFT
                     /label=ori
                     /note="high-copy-number ColE1/pMB1/pBR322/pUC origin of
                     replication"
     primer_bind     complement(3476..3495)
                     /label=pBR322ori-F
                     /note="pBR322 origin, forward primer"
     CDS             complement(4155..5015)
                     /codon_start=1
                     /gene="bla"
                     /product="beta-lactamase"
                     /label=AmpR
                     /note="confers resistance to ampicillin, carbenicillin, and
                     related antibiotics"
                     /translation="MSIQHFRVALIPFFAAFCLPVFAHPETLVKVKDAEDQLGARVGYI
                     ELDLNSGKILESFRPEERFPMMSTFKVLLCGAVLSRIDAGQEQLGRRIHYSQNDLVEYS
                     PVTEKHLTDGMTVRELCSAAITMSDNTAANLLLTTIGGPKELTAFLHNMGDHVTRLDRW
                     EPELNEAIPNDERDTTMPVAMATTLRKLLTGELLTLASRQQLIDWMEADKVAGPLLRSA
                     LPAGWFIADKSGAGERGSRGIIAALGPDGKPSRIVVIYTTGSQATMDERNRQIAEIGAS
                     LIKHW"
     primer_bind     4778..4797
                     /label=Amp-R
                     /note="Ampicillin resistance gene, reverse primer"
     promoter        complement(5016..5120)
                     /gene="bla"
                     /label=AmpR promoter
     primer_bind     5188..5206
                     /label=pBRforEco
                     /note="pBR322 vectors, upsteam of EcoRI site, forward
                     primer"
     primer_bind     complement(5244..5266)
                     /label=pGEX 3'
                     /note="pGEX vectors, reverse primer"
     primer_bind     5366..5385
                     /label=pRS-marker
                     /note="pRS vectors, use to sequence yeast selectable
                     marker"
ORIGIN
        1 tgtgaaatac cgcacagatg cgtaaggaga aaataccgca tcaggcgcca ttcgccattc
       61 aggctgcgca actgttggga agggcgatcg gtgcgggcct cttcgctatt acgccagctg
      121 gcgaaagggg gatgtgctgc aaggcgatta agttgggtaa cgccagggtt ttcccagtca
      181 cgacgttgta aaacgacggc cagtgaattg acgcgtattg ggatgttctg agcgcctgta
      241 gtctcagcta ctcaggaggt tgaggcagga ggattgcttg agcccaggag gtctaggttg
      301 cagtgagctg tgaccacgcc actgcactcc agcctgggtg agagagcaaa accctttctc
      361 caaaaaaatt tttttaaaaa tggcatgtat attgttcgtc taaagactac aaaaaagtta
      421 caattattgt aagtaaataa gtcagtaata atcaccacat ggagaacaac tgttagcatt
      481 tctgtgtatg gtgtgcttga gcagatgagg aaacagtttt aagtctgccg ttaggcacac
      541 aaacctggga gactgaaaat atttgttgtc caaaattacc attaattaaa tgaaaaatgc
      601 atcgtttaac agaaaacttc aaataatact aaattttagg atctgttcta aaagtttccc
      661 atttattaat aacataattt ttctcaaaac aatgttaatc caagtagcct ggctacagaa
      721 cttgaactcg agtcatctct caggttgcct gggtttgaaa ctcggctctg tcacttctgt
      781 gacaataact gtgtgacctc aattaagctt cttaacatct ctgtgcttgt ttcctcattt
      841 ataaggattg taataatatc tcattttata ggattgttga gaagttaagt acttaaagca
      901 ctgcctggca caaacttgaa gctttgaggt tagcctttaa aaaaaaaagt aattttggac
      961 tcacatccta tacctttgaa tttcctttaa aagatagtga cataatctaa agggcattga
     1021 aggtctagta gagtttaaga taatcatgct ataggcaata tttaaagtga ttaatagtaa
     1081 atttgcttta ctgatttgta tatttaattc ataattgttt ctttacaggt ttctttacct
     1141 ccagaaagaa gaatattggc cccttgaatt ctggaagttc attgaagagt ctgaaattag
     1201 ggacttattt caaatttgga catggtgagc aagggcgagg agctgttcac cggggtggtg
     1261 cccatcctgg tcgagctgga cggcgacgta aacggccaca agttcagcgt gtccggcgag
     1321 ggcgagggcg atgccaccta cggcaagctg accctgaagt tcatctgcac caccggcaag
     1381 ctgcccgtgc cctggcccac cctcgtgacc accctgacct acggcgtgca gtgcttcagc
     1441 cgctaccccg accacatgaa gcagcacgac ttcttcaagt ccgccatgcc cgaaggctac
     1501 gtccaggagc gcaccatctt cttcaaggac gacggcaact acaagacccg cgccgaggtg
     1561 aagttcgagg gcgacaccct ggtgaaccgc atcgagctga agggcatcga cttcaaggag
     1621 gacggcaaca tcctggggca caagctggag tacaactaca acagccacaa cgtctatatc
     1681 atggccgaca agcagaagaa cggcatcaag gtgaacttca agatccgcca caacatcgag
     1741 gacggcagcg tgcagctcgc cgaccactac cagcagaaca cccccatcgg cgacggcccc
     1801 gtgctgctgc ccgacaacca ctacctgagc acccagtcca agctgagcaa agaccccaac
     1861 gagaagcgcg atcacatggt cctgctggag ttcgtgaccg ccgccgggat cactctcggc
     1921 atggacgagc tgtacaagag cggcctgaga agcagggccg ctagtcgagg cgccacacgg
     1981 ccaaacgggc caaatacggg aaataaaata tgccagttca aactagtact tctgggagag
     2041 tccgctgttg gcaaatcaag cctagtgctt cgttttgtga aaggccaatt tcatgaattt
     2101 caagagagta ccattggggg tgagattttc ttttttccct gcttcattta atcgaatcat
     2161 acattgacag aaaatatttt gatgttccaa ttgtgtgatt atgaatagct aaataagtca
     2221 tagagtgaag aaaagagctg ttcagcttac cttagcttta aaacttgcct ttatctttgt
     2281 taaaatgatg tgtttttata tttgattgtt tggttaatcc cttgtggtta tattgtagct
     2341 aaaatacaga taaaaaacat gagtagaatc agtgtctcaa gtaataacat ttgacctgat
     2401 acctatttct agctaacaac tagaagcttc ttcaaattaa tacagtacat gtttgtgctc
     2461 aattatattg gtttaaaatg aatagtaaaa aaggtaacct taaattctga tctatataac
     2521 tgaagtattt gcaaataatt atacttactt gtaaaattaa atgtaattaa atactgctag
     2581 atgtactttt ttttggtatt taagagatgg gatcttgctg tcgcctaggc tggagtgcag
     2641 tgtccggatc atagctcact gcagactgca gcctgaaact ctaggctcaa atgatcttct
     2701 tgccttagcc tcccaccaag tagttggacc taagggtgca tgccaccatg ccaggcaagt
     2761 tttttttttt tttttttaag agtcagagtc tcgctgtgtt tccaggttgg tcttgaactc
     2821 ctggcctcaa gtgagcctcc agcctcaacc tcccaggtag ctgtgattac aggtgctccc
     2881 tgctgagatg catatgtaag aatgctccta agctgaggga agagaaaaag tgattaatgg
     2941 aaagggacat aacaggaaaa tcccaatggc gcgccgagct tggcgtaatc atggtcatag
     3001 ctgtttcctg tgtgaaattg ttatccgctc acaattccac acaacatacg agccggaagc
     3061 ataaagtgta aagcctgggg tgcctaatga gtgagctaac tcacattaat tgcgttgcgc
     3121 tcactgcccg ctttccagtc gggaaacctg tcgtgccagc tgcattaatg aatcggccaa
     3181 cgcgcgggga gaggcggttt gcgtattggg cgctcttccg cttcctcgct cactgactcg
     3241 ctgcgctcgg tcgttcggct gcggcgagcg gtatcagctc actcaaaggc ggtaatacgg
     3301 ttatccacag aatcagggga taacgcagga aagaacatgt gagcaaaagg ccagcaaaag
     3361 gccaggaacc gtaaaaaggc cgcgttgctg gcgtttttcc ataggctccg cccccctgac
     3421 gagcatcaca aaaatcgacg ctcaagtcag aggtggcgaa acccgacagg actataaaga
     3481 taccaggcgt ttccccctgg aagctccctc gtgcgctctc ctgttccgac cctgccgctt
     3541 accggatacc tgtccgcctt tctcccttcg ggaagcgtgg cgctttctca tagctcacgc
     3601 tgtaggtatc tcagttcggt gtaggtcgtt cgctccaagc tgggctgtgt gcacgaaccc
     3661 cccgttcagc ccgaccgctg cgccttatcc ggtaactatc gtcttgagtc caacccggta
     3721 agacacgact tatcgccact ggcagcagcc actggtaaca ggattagcag agcgaggtat
     3781 gtaggcggtg ctacagagtt cttgaagtgg tggcctaact acggctacac tagaagaaca
     3841 gtatttggta tctgcgctct gctgaagcca gttaccttcg gaaaaagagt tggtagctct
     3901 tgatccggca aacaaaccac cgctggtagc ggtggttttt ttgtttgcaa gcagcagatt
     3961 acgcgcagaa aaaaaggatc tcaagaagat cctttgatct tttctacggg gtctgacgct
     4021 cagtggaacg aaaactcacg ttaagggatt ttggtcatga gattatcaaa aaggatcttc
     4081 acctagatcc ttttaaatta aaaatgaagt tttaaatcaa tctaaagtat atatgagtaa
     4141 acttggtctg acagttacca atgcttaatc agtgaggcac ctatctcagc gatctgtcta
     4201 tttcgttcat ccatagttgc ctgactcccc gtcgtgtaga taactacgat acgggagggc
     4261 ttaccatctg gccccagtgc tgcaatgata ccgcgagacc cacgctcacc ggctccagat
     4321 ttatcagcaa taaaccagcc agccggaagg gccgagcgca gaagtggtcc tgcaacttta
     4381 tccgcctcca tccagtctat taattgttgc cgggaagcta gagtaagtag ttcgccagtt
     4441 aatagtttgc gcaacgttgt tgccattgct acaggcatcg tggtgtcacg ctcgtcgttt
     4501 ggtatggctt cattcagctc cggttcccaa cgatcaaggc gagttacatg atcccccatg
     4561 ttgtgcaaaa aagcggttag ctccttcggt cctccgatcg ttgtcagaag taagttggcc
     4621 gcagtgttat cactcatggt tatggcagca ctgcataatt ctcttactgt catgccatcc
     4681 gtaagatgct tttctgtgac tggtgagtac tcaaccaagt cattctgaga atagtgtatg
     4741 cggcgaccga gttgctcttg cccggcgtca atacgggata ataccgcgcc acatagcaga
     4801 actttaaaag tgctcatcat tggaaaacgt tcttcggggc gaaaactctc aaggatctta
     4861 ccgctgttga gatccagttc gatgtaaccc actcgtgcac ccaactgatc ttcagcatct
     4921 tttactttca ccagcgtttc tgggtgagca aaaacaggaa ggcaaaatgc cgcaaaaaag
     4981 ggaataaggg cgacacggaa atgttgaata ctcatactct tcctttttca atattattga
     5041 agcatttatc agggttattg tctcatgagc ggatacatat ttgaatgtat ttagaaaaat
     5101 aaacaaatag gggttccgcg cacatttccc cgaaaagtgc cacctgacgt ctaagaaacc
     5161 attattatca tgacattaac ctataaaaat aggcgtatca cgaggccctt tcgtctcgcg
     5221 cgtttcggtg atgacggtga aaacctctga cacatgcagc tcccggagac ggtcacagct
     5281 tgtctgtaag cggatgccgg gagcagacaa gcccgtcagg gcgcgtcagc gggtgttggc
     5341 gggtgtcggg gctggcttaa ctatgcggca tcagagcaga ttgtactgag agtgcaccat
     5401 atgcgg
//
